Addgene plasmid #218463: SSH-pcDNA3.1-SARS-CoV-2-S-Lys1269Ala-His1271Ala
Purpose: Mammalian expression plasmid for SARS-CoV-2 spike (1273 residues; Lys1269Ala and His1271Ala substitutions)
Depositing lab: Syed Saif Hasan. Depositing organization: University of Maryland, Baltimore. Publication: A single C-terminal residue controls SARS-CoV-2 spike trafficking and incorporation into VLPs. Dey D, Qing E, He Y, Chen Y, Jennings B, Cohn W, Singh S, Gakhar L, Schnicker NJ, Pierce BG, Whitelegge JP, Doray B, Orban J, Gallagher T, Hasan SS. Nat Commun. 2023 Dec 15;14(1):8358. doi: 10.1038/s41467-023-44076-3. PubMed 38102143.
Backbone
  Vector backbone: pcDNA3.1
  Vector type: Mammalian Expression
Growth in bacteria
  Bacterial resistance: Ampicillin, 100 μg/mL
  Growth temperature: 37°C
  Growth strain: DH5alpha
  Copy number: Unknown
Gene/Insert
  Gene/Insert name: SARS-CoV-2 spike protein (1273 residues) carrying Lys1269Ala and His1271Ala substitutions (alt name: Spike-AxA)
  Mutation: Lys1269Ala and His1271Ala substitutions
  Entrez Gene: S (a.k.a. GU280_gp02, spike glycoprotein)
  Cloning method: Ligation Independent Cloning
  Sequencing primers: 5′ CMV-F
Terms and licenses: Academic/Nonprofit Terms; Industry Terms: Not Available to Industry
How to cite: SSH-pcDNA3.1-SARS-CoV-2-S-Lys1269Ala-His1271Ala was a gift from Syed Saif Hasan (Addgene plasmid # 218463 ; http://n2t.net/addgene:218463 ; RRID:Addgene_218463)
