[The description below was written by a language model from this plasmid's Addgene catalogue record and pLannotate feature annotations shown in this document.]
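Description:
SSH-pcDNA3.1-SARS-CoV-2-S-Lys1269Ala-His1271Ala is a 9.3 kb mammalian expression plasmid built on the pcDNA3.1 backbone and encoding the full-length, 1273-residue SARS-CoV-2 spike glycoprotein with two alanine substitutions near the extreme C-terminus, Lys1269Ala and His1271Ala (the "Spike-AxA" variant). It is propagated in E. coli through a high-copy ColE1/pUC-type origin and selected with ampicillin via the β-lactamase gene. An f1 origin is also present. For mammalian cells, an SV40 early promoter drives a neomycin phosphotransferase gene terminated by an SV40 polyadenylation signal, which would allow G418 selection of stable transfectants. The feature table also lists several short fragment hits (HIV-1 LTR, ble, lacI, RSF origin, bom). These look like partial backbone matches from automated annotation rather than functional elements.

The spike open reading frame, inserted by ligation-independent cloning, sits downstream of the human cytomegalovirus immediate-early enhancer and promoter and is followed by the bovine growth hormone polyadenylation signal, giving strong constitutive expression after transfection. A T7 promoter lies between the CMV promoter and the insert, which could support in vitro transcription. No epitope tag or reporter is annotated on the spike coding sequence.

The mutated residues lie in the cytoplasmic tail of spike, and the associated publication concerns how C-terminal residues control spike trafficking and its incorporation into virus-like particles. The plasmid is therefore suited to expressing a tail-mutant spike in cultured mammalian cells for comparison with wild-type spike in studies of intracellular trafficking, localisation and assembly into virus-like particles.
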