Features (pLannotate 1.2.2; 22 found; start..end, strand, type, name):
     18..606     -  rep_origin     ori: high-copy-number ColE1/pMB1/pBR322/pUC origin of replication
    777..1637    -  CDS            AmpR: β-lactamase; bla; confers resistance to ampicillin, carbenicillin, and related antibiotics
   1638..1742    -  promoter       AmpR promoter: bla
   1801..1853    -  misc_feature   bom (fragment): basis of mobility region from pBR322
   2008..2387    +  enhancer       CMV enhancer: human cytomegalovirus immediate early enhancer
   2388..2591    +  promoter       CMV promoter: human cytomegalovirus (CMV) immediate early promoter
   2587..2620    +  LTR            5' LTR (truncated) (fragment): truncated 5' long terminal repeat (LTR) from HIV-1
   2636..2654    +  promoter       T7 promoter: promoter for bacteriophage T7 RNA polymerase
   2716..2733    +  misc_feature   MCS (fragment): pUC18/19 multiple cloning site
   2758..6576    +  CDS            S: SPIKE_SARS2 - Experimental evidence at protein level: Swiss-Prot protein existence level 1. [Spike glycoprotein]: May down-regulate host tetherin (BST2) by lysosomal degradation, thereby counteracting its antiviral activity. From Severe acute respiratory syndrome coronavirus 2 (2019-nCoV) (SARS-CoV-2).
   6690..6914    +  polyA_signal   bGH poly(A) signal: bovine growth hormone polyadenylation signal
   6918..6939    +  promoter       SV40 promoter (fragment): SV40 enhancer and early promoter
   6960..7388    +  rep_origin     f1 ori (sequence partly withheld): f1 bacteriophage origin of replication; arrow indicates direction of (+) strand synthesis
   7402..7731    +  promoter       SV40 promoter: SV40 enhancer and early promoter
   7798..8589    +  CDS            neo: KKA2_KLEPN - Also known as kan, nptII. Experimental evidence at protein level: Swiss-Prot protein existence level 1. Resistance to kanamycin, neomycin, paromomycin, ribostamycin, butirosin and gentamicin B. From Klebsiella pneumoniae.
   8615..8773    +  CDS            ble (fragment): BLE_KLEPN - Experimental evidence at protein level: Swiss-Prot protein existence level 1. Binding protein with a strong affinity to the bleomycin family of antibiotics. Binds to CL990; an antimitotic-antibiotic compound. From Klebsiella pneumoniae.
   8768..8889    +  polyA_signal   SV40 poly(A) signal: SV40 polyadenylation signal
   8962..8978    -  protein_bind   lac operator: The lac repressor binds to the lac operator to inhibit transcription in E. coli. This inhibition can be relieved by adding lactose or isopropyl-β-D-thiogalactopyranoside (IPTG). lac repressor encoded by lacI
   8986..9016    -  promoter       lac promoter: promoter for the E. coli lac operon
   9031..9052    -  protein_bind   CAP binding site: CAP binding activates transcription in the presence of cAMP. E. coli catabolite activator protein
   9065..9157    -  CDS            lacI (fragment): lac repressor; lacI; The lac repressor binds to the lac operator to inhibit transcription in E. coli. This inhibition can be relieved by adding lactose or isopropyl-β-D-thiogalactopyranoside (IPTG).
   9159..9292    -  rep_origin     RSF ori (fragment): Plasmids containing the RSF 1030 origin of replication can be propagated in E. coli cells that contain additional plasmids with compatible origins.
>Addgene plasmid #218463 | SSH-pcDNA3.1-SARS-CoV-2-S-Lys1269Ala-His1271Ala | addgene full sequence | sequence record 436199 | Addgene NGS Result
GCCGCGTTGCTGGCGTTTTTCCATAGGCTCCGCCCCCCTGACGAGCATCACAAAAATCGACGCTCAAGTC
AGAGGTGGCGAAACCCGACAGGACTATAAAGATACCAGGCGTTTCCCCCTGGAAGCTCCCTCGTGCGCTC
TCCTGTTCCGACCCTGCCGCTTACCGGATACCTGTCCGCCTTTCTCCCTTCGGGAAGCGTGGCGCTTTCT
CATAGCTCACGCTGTAGGTATCTCAGTTCGGTGTAGGTCGTTCGCTCCAAGCTGGGCTGTGTGCACGAAC
CCCCCGTTCAGCCCGACCGCTGCGCCTTATCCGGTAACTATCGTCTTGAGTCCAACCCGGTAAGACACGA
CTTATCGCCACTGGCAGCAGCCACTGGTAACAGGATTAGCAGAGCGAGGTATGTAGGCGGTGCTACAGAG
TTCTTGAAGTGGTGGCCTAACTACGGCTACACTAGAAGAACAGTATTTGGTATCTGCGCTCTGCTGAAGC
CAGTTACCTTCGGAAAAAGAGTTGGTAGCTCTTGATCCGGCAAACAAACCACCGCTGGTAGCGGTGGTTT
TTTTGTTTGCAAGCAGCAGATTACGCGCAGAAAAAAAGGATCTCAAGAAGATCCTTTGATCTTTTCTACG
GGGTCTGACGCTCAGTGGAACGAAAACTCACGTTAAGGGATTTTGGTCATGAGATTATCAAAAAGGATCT
TCACCTAGATCCTTTTAAATTAAAAATGAAGTTTTAAATCAATCTAAAGTATATATGAGTAAACTTGGTC
TGACAGTTACCAATGCTTAATCAGTGAGGCACCTATCTCAGCGATCTGTCTATTTCGTTCATCCATAGTT
GCCTGACTCCCCGTCGTGTAGATAACTACGATACGGGAGGGCTTACCATCTGGCCCCAGTGCTGCAATGA
TACCGCGAGACCCACGCTCACCGGCTCCAGATTTATCAGCAATAAACCAGCCAGCCGGAAGGGCCGAGCG
CAGAAGTGGTCCTGCAACTTTATCCGCCTCCATCCAGTCTATTAATTGTTGCCGGGAAGCTAGAGTAAGT
AGTTCGCCAGTTAATAGTTTGCGCAACGTTGTTGCCATTGCTACAGGCATCGTGGTGTCACGCTCGTCGT
TTGGTATGGCTTCATTCAGCTCCGGTTCCCAACGATCAAGGCGAGTTACATGATCCCCCATGTTGTGCAA
AAAAGCGGTTAGCTCCTTCGGTCCTCCGATCGTTGTCAGAAGTAAGTTGGCCGCAGTGTTATCACTCATG
GTTATGGCAGCACTGCATAATTCTCTTACTGTCATGCCATCCGTAAGATGCTTTTCTGTGACTGGTGAGT
ACTCAACCAAGTCATTCTGAGAATAGTGTATGCGGCGACCGAGTTGCTCTTGCCCGGCGTCAATACGGGA
TAATACCGCGCCACATAGCAGAACTTTAAAAGTGCTCATCATTGGAAAACGTTCTTCGGGGCGAAAACTC
TCAAGGATCTTACCGCTGTTGAGATCCAGTTCGATGTAACCCACTCGTGCACCCAACTGATCTTCAGCAT
CTTTTACTTTCACCAGCGTTTCTGGGTGAGCAAAAACAGGAAGGCAAAATGCCGCAAAAAAGGGAATAAG
GGCGACACGGAAATGTTGAATACTCATACTCTTCCTTTTTCAATATTATTGAAGCATTTATCAGGGTTAT
TGTCTCATGAGCGGATACATATTTGAATGTATTTAGAAAAATAAACAAATAGGGGTTCCGCGCACATTTC
CCCGAAAAGTGCCACCTGACGTCGACGGATCGGGAGATCTCCCGATCCCCTATGGTGCACTCTCAGTACA
ATCTGCTCTGATGCCGCATAGTTAAGCCAGTATCTGCTCCCTGCTTGTGTGTTGGAGGTCGCTGAGTAGT
GCGCGAGCAAAATTTAAGCTACAACAAGGCAAGGCTTGACCGACAATTGCATGAAGAATCTGCTTAGGGT
TAGGCGTTTTGCGCTGCTTCGCGATGTACGGGCCAGATATACGCGTTGACATTGATTATTGACTAGTTAT
TAATAGTAATCAATTACGGGGTCATTAGTTCATAGCCCATATATGGAGTTCCGCGTTACATAACTTACGG
TAAATGGCCCGCCTGGCTGACCGCCCAACGACCCCCGCCCATTGACGTCAATAATGACGTATGTTCCCAT
AGTAACGCCAATAGGGACTTTCCATTGACGTCAATGGGTGGAGTATTTACGGTAAACTGCCCACTTGGCA
GTACATCAAGTGTATCATATGCCAAGTACGCCCCCTATTGACGTCAATGACGGTAAATGGCCCGCCTGGC
ATTATGCCCAGTACATGACCTTATGGGACTTTCCTACTTGGCAGTACATCTACGTATTAGTCATCGCTAT
TACCATGGTGATGCGGTTTTGGCAGTACATCAATGGGCGTGGATAGCGGTTTGACTCACGGGGATTTCCA
AGTCTCCACCCCATTGACGTCAATGGGAGTTTGTTTTGGCACCAAAATCAACGGGACTTTCCAAAATGTC
GTAACAACTCCGCCCCATTGACGCAAATGGGCGGTAGGCGTGTACGGTGGGAGGTCTATATAAGCAGAGC
TCTCTGGCTAACTAGAGAACCCACTGCTTACTGGCTTATCGAAATTAATACGACTCACTATAGGGAGACC
CAAGCTGGCTAGTTAAGCTTGGTACCGAGCTCGGATCCACTAGTCCAGTGTGGTGGAATTCGAGCTCGGT
ACCTCGCGAATGCATCTAGATGCCACCATGTTCGTCTTCCTGGTCCTGCTGCCTCTGGTCTCCTCACAGT
GCGTCAATCTGACAACTCGGACTCAGCTGCCACCTGCTTATACTAATAGCTTCACCAGAGGCGTGTACTA
TCCTGACAAGGTGTTTAGAAGCTCCGTGCTGCACTCTACACAGGATCTGTTTCTGCCATTCTTTAGCAAC
GTGACCTGGTTCCACGCCATCCACGTGAGCGGCACCAATGGCACAAAGCGGTTCGACAATCCCGTGCTGC
CTTTTAACGATGGCGTGTACTTCGCCTCTACCGAGAAGAGCAACATCATCAGAGGCTGGATCTTTGGCAC
CACACTGGACTCCAAGACACAGTCTCTGCTGATCGTGAACAATGCCACCAACGTGGTCATCAAGGTGTGC
GAGTTCCAGTTTTGTAATGATCCCTTCCTGGGCGTGTACTATCACAAGAACAATAAGAGCTGGATGGAGT
CCGAGTTTAGAGTGTATTCTAGCGCCAACAACTGCACATTTGAGTACGTGAGCCAGCCTTTCCTGATGGA
CCTGGAGGGCAAGCAGGGCAATTTCAAGAACCTGAGGGAGTTCGTGTTTAAGAATATCGACGGCTACTTC
AAAATCTACTCTAAGCACACCCCCATCAACCTGGTGCGCGACCTGCCTCAGGGCTTCAGCGCCCTGGAGC
CCCTGGTGGATCTGCCTATCGGCATCAACATCACCCGGTTTCAGACACTGCTGGCCCTGCACAGAAGCTA
CCTGACACCCGGCGACTCCTCTAGCGGATGGACCGCCGGCGCTGCCGCCTACTATGTGGGCTACCTCCAG
CCCCGGACCTTCCTGCTGAAGTACAACGAGAATGGCACCATCACAGACGCAGTGGATTGCGCCCTGGACC
CCCTGAGCGAGACAAAGTGTACACTGAAGTCCTTTACCGTGGAGAAGGGCATCTATCAGACATCCAATTT
CAGGGTGCAGCCAACCGAGTCTATCGTGCGCTTTCCTAATATCACAAACCTGTGCCCATTTGGCGAGGTG
TTCAACGCAACCCGCTTCGCCAGCGTGTACGCCTGGAATAGGAAGCGGATCAGCAACTGCGTGGCCGACT
ATAGCGTGCTGTACAACTCCGCCTCTTTCAGCACCTTTAAGTGCTATGGCGTGTCCCCCACAAAGCTGAA
TGACCTGTGCTTTACCAACGTCTACGCCGATTCTTTCGTGATCAGGGGCGACGAGGTGCGCCAGATCGCC
CCCGGCCAGACAGGCAAGATCGCAGACTACAATTATAAGCTGCCAGACGATTTCACCGGCTGCGTGATCG
CCTGGAACAGCAACAATCTGGATTCCAAAGTGGGCGGCAACTACAATTATCTGTACCGGCTGTTTAGAAA
GAGCAATCTGAAGCCCTTCGAGAGGGACATCTCTACAGAAATCTACCAGGCCGGCAGCACCCCTTGCAAT
GGCGTGGAGGGCTTTAACTGTTATTTCCCACTCCAGTCCTACGGCTTCCAGCCCACAAACGGCGTGGGCT
ATCAGCCTTACCGCGTGGTGGTGCTGAGCTTTGAGCTGCTGCACGCCCCAGCAACAGTGTGCGGCCCCAA
GAAGTCCACCAATCTGGTGAAGAACAAGTGCGTGAACTTCAACTTCAACGGCCTGACCGGCACAGGCGTG
CTGACCGAGTCCAACAAGAAGTTCCTGCCATTTCAGCAGTTCGGCAGGGACATCGCAGATACCACAGACG
CCGTGCGCGACCCACAGACCCTGGAGATCCTGGACATCACACCCTGCTCTTTCGGCGGCGTGAGCGTGAT
CACACCCGGCACCAATACAAGCAACCAGGTGGCCGTGCTGTATCAGGACGTGAATTGTACCGAGGTGCCC
GTGGCTATCCACGCCGATCAGCTGACCCCAACATGGCGGGTGTACAGCACCGGCTCCAACGTCTTCCAGA
CAAGAGCCGGATGCCTGATCGGAGCAGAGCACGTGAACAATTCCTATGAGTGCGACATCCCAATCGGCGC
CGGCATCTGTGCCTCTTACCAGACCCAGACAAACTCTCCCAGAAGAGCCCGGAGCGTGGCCTCCCAGTCT
ATCATCGCCTATACCATGTCCCTGGGCGCCGAGAACAGCGTGGCCTACTCTAACAATAGCATCGCCATCC
CAACCAACTTCACAATCTCTGTGACCACAGAGATCCTGCCCGTGTCCATGACCAAGACATCTGTGGACTG
CACAATGTATATCTGTGGCGATTCTACCGAGTGCAGCAACCTGCTGCTCCAGTACGGCAGCTTTTGTACC
CAGCTGAATAGAGCCCTGACAGGCATCGCCGTGGAGCAGGATAAGAACACACAGGAGGTGTTCGCCCAGG
TGAAGCAAATCTACAAGACCCCCCCTATCAAGGACTTTGGCGGCTTCAATTTTTCCCAGATCCTGCCTGA
TCCATCCAAGCCTTCTAAGCGGAGCTTTATCGAGGACCTGCTGTTCAACAAGGTGACCCTGGCCGATGCC
GGCTTCATCAAGCAGTATGGCGATTGCCTGGGCGACATCGCAGCCAGGGACCTGATCTGCGCCCAGAAGT
TTAATGGCCTGACCGTGCTGCCACCCCTGCTGACAGATGAGATGATCGCACAGTACACAAGCGCCCTGCT
GGCCGGCACCATCACATCCGGATGGACCTTCGGCGCAGGAGCCGCCCTCCAGATCCCCTTTGCCATGCAG
ATGGCCTATAGGTTCAACGGCATCGGCGTGACCCAGAATGTGCTGTACGAGAACCAGAAGCTGATCGCCA
ATCAGTTTAACTCCGCCATCGGCAAGATCCAGGACAGCCTGTCCTCTACAGCCAGCGCCCTGGGCAAGCT
CCAGGATGTGGTGAATCAGAACGCCCAGGCCCTGAATACCCTGGTGAAGCAGCTGAGCAGCAACTTCGGC
GCCATCTCTAGCGTGCTGAATGACATCCTGAGCCGGCTGGACAAGGTGGAGGCAGAGGTGCAGATCGACC
GGCTGATCACCGGCCGGCTCCAGAGCCTCCAGACCTATGTGACACAGCAGCTGATCAGGGCCGCCGAGAT
CAGGGCCAGCGCCAATCTGGCAGCAACCAAGATGTCCGAGTGCGTGCTGGGCCAGTCTAAGAGAGTGGAC
TTTTGTGGCAAGGGCTATCACCTGATGTCCTTCCCTCAGTCTGCCCCACACGGCGTGGTGTTTCTGCACG
TGACCTACGTGCCCGCCCAGGAGAAGAACTTCACCACAGCCCCTGCCATCTGCCACGATGGCAAGGCCCA
CTTTCCAAGGGAGGGCGTGTTCGTGTCCAACGGCACCCACTGGTTTGTGACACAGCGCAATTTCTACGAG
CCCCAGATCATCACCACAGACAACACCTTCGTGAGCGGCAACTGTGACGTGGTCATCGGCATCGTGAACA
ATACCGTGTATGATCCACTCCAGCCCGAGCTGGACAGCTTTAAGGAGGAGCTGGATAAGTATTTCAAGAA
TCACACCTCCCCTGACGTGGATCTGGGCGACATCAGCGGCATCAATGCCTCCGTGGTGAACATCCAGAAG
GAGATCGACCGCCTGAACGAGGTGGCTAAGAATCTGAACGAGAGCCTGATCGACCTCCAGGAGCTGGGCA
AGTATGAGCAGTACATCAAGTGGCCCTGGTACATCTGGCTGGGCTTCATCGCCGGCCTGATCGCCATCGT
GATGGTGACCATCATGCTGTGCTGTATGACATCCTGCTGTTCTTGCCTGAAGGGCTGCTGTAGCTGTGGC
TCCTGCTGTAAGTTTGACGAGGATGACTCTGAACCTGTGCTGAAGGGCGTGGCACTGGCATACACCTAAA
TCGGATCCCGGGCCCTTCGAACAAAAACTCATCTCAGAAGAGGATCTGAATATGCATACCGGTCATCATC
ACCATCACCATTGAGTTTAAACCCGCTGATCAGCCTCGACTGTGCCTTCTAGTTGCCAGCCATCTGTTGT
TTGCCCCTCCCCCGTGCCTTCCTTGACCCTGGAAGGTGCCACTCCCACTGTCCTTTCCTAATAAAATGAG
GAAATTGCATCGCATTGTCTGAGTAGGTGTCATTCTATTCTGGGGGGTGGGGTGGGGCAGGACAGCAAGG
GGGAGGATTGGGAAGACAATAGCAGGCATGCTGGGGATGCGGTGGGCTCTATGGCTTCTGAGGCGGAAAG
AACCAGCTGGGGCTCTAGGGGGTATCCCC
[124 nt withheld, positions 6960-7083]
C
[91 nt withheld, positions 7085-7175]
A
[49 nt withheld, positions 7177-7225]
CCTTTGACGTTGGAGTCCACGTTCTTT
[37 nt withheld, positions 7253-7289]
ACCCTATCTCGGTCTATTCTTTTGATTTATAAGGGATTTTGCCGATTTCGGCCTATTGGTTAAAAAATGA
GCTGATTTAACAAAAATTTAACGCGAATTAATTCTGTGGAATGTGTGTCAGTTAGGGTGTGGAAAGTCCC
CAGGCTCCCCAGCAGGCAGAAGTATGCAAAGCATGCATCTCAATTAGTCAGCAACCAGGTGTGGAAAGTC
CCCAGGCTCCCCAGCAGGCAGAAGTATGCAAAGCATGCATCTCAATTAGTCAGCAACCATAGTCCCGCCC
CTAACTCCGCCCATCCCGCCCCTAACTCCGCCCAGTTCCGCCCATTCTCCGCCCCATGGCTGACTAATTT
TTTTTATTTATGCAGAGGCCGAGGCCGCCTCTGCCTCTGAGCTATTCCAGAAGTAGTGAGGAGGCTTTTT
TGGAGGCCTAGGCTTTTGCAAAAAGCTCCCGGGAGCTTGTATATCCATTTTCGGATCTGATCAAGAGACA
GGATGAGGATCGTTTCGCATGATTGAACAAGATGGATTGCACGCAGGTTCTCCGGCCGCTTGGGTGGAGA
GGCTATTCGGCTATGACTGGGCACAACAGACAATCGGCTGCTCTGATGCCGCCGTGTTCCGGCTGTCAGC
GCAGGGGCGCCCGGTTCTTTTTGTCAAGACCGACCTGTCCGGTGCCCTGAATGAACTGCAGGACGAGGCA
GCGCGGCTATCGTGGCTGGCCACGACGGGCGTTCCTTGCGCAGCTGTGCTCGACGTTGTCACTGAAGCGG
GAAGGGACTGGCTGCTATTGGGCGAAGTGCCGGGGCAGGATCTCCTGTCATCTCACCTTGCTCCTGCCGA
GAAAGTATCCATCATGGCTGATGCAATGCGGCGGCTGCATACGCTTGATCCGGCTACCTGCCCATTCGAC
CACCAAGCGAAACATCGCATCGAGCGAGCACGTACTCGGATGGAAGCCGGTCTTGTCGATCAGGATGATC
TGGACGAAGAGCATCAGGGGCTCGCGCCAGCCGAACTGTTCGCCAGGCTCAAGGCGCGCATGCCCGACGG
CGAGGATCTCGTCGTGACCCATGGCGATGCCTGCTTGCCGAATATCATGGTGGAAAATGGCCGCTTTTCT
GGATTCATCGACTGTGGCCGGCTGGGTGTGGCGGACCGCTATCAGGACATAGCGTTGGCTACCCGTGATA
TTGCTGAAGAGCTTGGCGGCGAATGGGCTGACCGCTTCCTCGTGCTTTACGGTATCGCCGCTCCCGATTC
GCAGCGCATCGCCTTCTATCGCCTTCTTGACGAGTTCTTCTGAGCGGGACTCTGGGGTTCGCGAAATGAC
CGACCAAGCGACGCCCAACCTGCCATCACGAGATTTCGATTCCACCGCCGCCTTCTATGAAAGGTTGGGC
TTCGGAATCGTTTTCCGGGACGCCGGCTGGATGATCCTCCAGCGCGGGGATCTCATGCTGGAGTTCTTCG
CCCACCCCAACTTGTTTATTGCAGCTTATAATGGTTACAAATAAAGCAATAGCATCACAAATTTCACAAA
TAAAGCATTTTTTTCACTGCATTCTAGTTGTGGTTTGTCCAAACTCATCAATGTATCTTATCATGTCTGT
ATACCGTCGACCTCTAGCTAGAGCTTGGCGTAATCATGGTCATAGCTGTTTCCTGTGTGAAATTGTTATC
CGCTCACAATTCCACACAACATACGAGCCGGAAGCATAAAGTGTAAAGCCTGGGGTGCCTAATGAGTGAG
CTAACTCACATTAATTGCGTTGCGCTCACTGCCCGCTTTCCAGTCGGGAAACCTGTCGTGCCAGCTGCAT
TAATGAATCGGCCAACGCGCGGGGAGAGGCGGTTTGCGTATTGGGCGCTCTTCCGCTTCCTCGCTCACTG
ACTCGCTGCGCTCGGTCGTTCGGCTGCGGCGAGCGGTATCAGCTCACTCAAAGGCGGTAATACGGTTATC
CACAGAATCAGGGGATAACGCAGGAAAGAACATGTGAGCAAAAGGCCAGCAAAAGGCCAGGAACCGTAAA
AAG
